Addgene plasmid #156410: JDW 837 (pCS2-V5-mScarlet-I-hsKRAS4A-G12V)
Purpose: pCS2 CMV expression vector driving V5-tagged mScarlet-I-fused human KRAS4A-G12V
Depositing lab: Joshua Wythe. Depositing organization: Baylor College of Medicine. Publication: Somatic Gain of KRAS Function in the Endothelium is Sufficient to Cause Vascular Malformations that Require MEK but not PI3K Signaling. Fish JE, Flores-Suarez CP, Boudreau E, Herman AM, Gutierrez MC, Gustafson D, DiStefano PV, Cui M, Chen Z, Berman De Ruiz K, Schexnayder TS, Ward CS, Radovanovic I, Wythe JD. Circ Res. 2020 Jun 17. doi: 10.1161/CIRCRESAHA.119.316500. PubMed 32552404.
Backbone
  Vector backbone: pCS2-DEST
  Backbone size w/o insert (bp): 5600
  Vector type: Mammalian Expression
Growth in bacteria
  Bacterial resistance: Ampicillin, 100 μg/mL
  Growth temperature: 37°C
  Growth strain: Stbl3
  Copy number: High Copy
Gene/Insert
  Gene/Insert name: human mutant KRAS4A-G12V
  Species: H. sapiens (human)
  Insert size (bp): 1399
  Mutation: mutant KRAS4A-G12V
  GenBank ID: NM_033360.4
  Entrez Gene: KRAS (a.k.a. 'C-K-RAS, C-K-RAS, CFC2, K-RAS2A, K-RAS2B, K-RAS4A, K-RAS4B, K-Ras, K-Ras 2, KI-RAS, KRAS1, KRAS2, NS, NS3, OES, RALD, RASK2, c-Ki-ras, c-Ki-ras2)
  Promoter: CMV
  Tag / fusion protein: mScarlet-I (N terminal on insert)
  Cloning method: Gateway Cloning
  Sequencing primers: 5′ SP6; 3′ T3
Terms and licenses: Academic/Nonprofit Terms; Industry Terms: Not Available to Industry
How to cite: JDW 837 (pCS2-V5-mScarlet-I-hsKRAS4A-G12V) was a gift from Joshua Wythe (Addgene plasmid # 156410 ; http://n2t.net/addgene:156410 ; RRID:Addgene_156410)
