[The description below was written by a language model from this plasmid's Addgene catalogue record and pLannotate feature annotations shown in this document.]
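Description:
JDW 837 (pCS2-V5-mScarlet-I-hsKRAS4A-G12V) is a mammalian expression plasmid built on the pCS2-DEST Gateway destination backbone. It is maintained in E. coli through a high-copy ColE1/pUC-type origin and selected with ampicillin via the β-lactamase (AmpR) gene. An f1 phage origin is also present, along with remnants of lac regulatory sequences and a lacZα fragment carried over from the parental cloning vector. The sequenced record is 5,549 nt. This is slightly smaller than the catalogue's backbone size, presumably because Gateway recombination replaces the destination cassette with the insert.

The payload is a single open reading frame flanked by attB1 and attB2 sites, the scars of the Gateway recombination used to assemble it. Reading from the 5′ end, it encodes a V5 epitope tag, the rapidly maturing monomeric red fluorescent protein mScarlet-I, and human KRAS4A carrying the oncogenic G12V substitution, which generates an activated form of the small GTPase. Placing the tags at the N terminus leaves the C-terminal end of KRAS free. Expression is driven by the simian CMV IE94 enhancer/promoter, listed simply as CMV in the catalogue, and an SV40 polyadenylation signal lies downstream of the insert, although the table annotates it on the minus strand. An SP6 promoter sits between the CMV promoter and the insert, as is typical of pCS2 vectors, and could allow in vitro synthesis of sense mRNA. T7 (partial) and T3 promoters lie downstream in the opposite orientation.

The construct allows constitutive expression of mutant KRAS that can be followed by red fluorescence or detected through the V5 epitope. The associated publication concerns gain of KRAS function in endothelium and vascular malformations.
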