Features (pLannotate 1.2.2; 19 found; start..end, strand, type, name):
     35..53      +  promoter       SP6 promoter: promoter for bacteriophage SP6 RNA polymerase
    108..132     +  protein_bind   attB1: mutant version of attB; recombination site for the Gateway® BP reaction BP Clonase™
    154..195     +  CDS            V5 tag: epitope tag from simian virus 5
    211..906     +  CDS            mScarlet-I: mScarlet-I is a basic (constitutively fluorescent) red fluorescent protein published in 2016, derived from synthetic construct. It is reported to be a rapidly-maturing monomer with moderate acid sensitivity.
    943..1418    +  CDS            K-Ras (G12V) (fragment): human oncoprotein generated by the G12V mutation in the small GTPase K-Ras
   1535..1555    -  protein_bind   attB2: mutant version of attB; core recombination site for the Gateway® BP reaction BP Clonase™
   1579..1596    -  promoter       T7 promoter (fragment): promoter for bacteriophage T7 RNA polymerase
   1601..1735    -  polyA_signal   SV40 poly(A) signal: SV40 polyadenylation signal
   1848..1866    -  promoter       T3 promoter: promoter for bacteriophage T3 RNA polymerase
   1911..1927    -  protein_bind   lac operator: The lac repressor binds to the lac operator to inhibit transcription in E. coli. This inhibition can be relieved by adding lactose or isopropyl-β-D-thiogalactopyranoside (IPTG). lac repressor encoded by lacI
   1935..1965    -  promoter       lac promoter: promoter for the E. coli lac operon
   1980..2001    -  protein_bind   CAP binding site: CAP binding activates transcription in the presence of cAMP. E. coli catabolite activator protein
   2014..2106    -  CDS            lacI (fragment): lac repressor; lacI; The lac repressor binds to the lac operator to inhibit transcription in E. coli. This inhibition can be relieved by adding lactose or isopropyl-β-D-thiogalactopyranoside (IPTG).
   2289..2877    -  rep_origin     ori: high-copy-number ColE1/pMB1/pBR322/pUC origin of replication
   3048..3908    -  CDS            AmpR: β-lactamase; bla; confers resistance to ampicillin, carbenicillin, and related antibiotics
   3909..4013    -  promoter       AmpR promoter: bla
   4066..4494    -  rep_origin     f1 ori (sequence partly withheld): f1 bacteriophage origin of replication; arrow indicates direction of (+) strand synthesis
   4499..4565    -  CDS            lacZα (fragment): LacZα fragment of β-galactosidase; lacZ fragment
   4572..5549    +  promoter       CMV IE94 promoter: enhancer/promoter region of simian cytomegalovirus major immediate early transcription unit IE94
>Addgene plasmid #156410 | JDW 837 (pCS2-V5-mScarlet-I-hsKRAS4A-G12V) | addgene full sequence | sequence record 308705 | Addgene NGS Result
CGCCATTCTGCCTGGGGACGTCGGAGCAAGCTTGATTTAGGTGACACTATAGAATACAAGCTACTTGTTC
TTTTTGCAGGATCCCATCGATTCGAATTCAAGGATCAACAAGTTTGTACAAAAAAGCAGGCTGGATCCAC
TAGCGCCACCATGGGTAAGCCTATCCCTAACCCTCTCCTCGGTCTCGATTCTACGGGTGGTGCTGGTGGT
ATGGTGAGCAAGGGCGAGGCAGTGATCAAGGAGTTCATGCGGTTCAAGGTGCACATGGAGGGCTCCATGA
ACGGCCACGAGTTCGAGATCGAGGGCGAGGGCGAGGGCCGCCCCTACGAGGGCACCCAGACCGCCAAGCT
GAAGGTGACCAAGGGTGGCCCCCTGCCCTTCTCCTGGGACATCCTGTCCCCTCAGTTCATGTACGGCTCC
AGGGCCTTCATCAAGCACCCCGCCGACATCCCCGACTACTATAAGCAGTCCTTCCCCGAGGGCTTCAAGT
GGGAGCGCGTGATGAACTTCGAGGACGGCGGCGCCGTGACCGTGACCCAGGACACCTCCCTGGAGGACGG
CACCCTGATCTACAAGGTGAAGCTCCGCGGCACCAACTTCCCTCCTGACGGCCCCGTAATGCAGAAGAAG
ACAATGGGCTGGGAAGCATCCACCGAGCGGTTGTACCCCGAGGACGGCGTGCTGAAGGGCGACATTAAGA
TGGCCCTGCGCCTGAAGGACGGCGGCCGCTACCTGGCGGACTTCAAGACCACCTACAAGGCCAAGAAGCC
CGTGCAGATGCCCGGCGCCTACAACGTCGACCGCAAGTTGGACATCACCTCCCACAACGAGGACTACACC
GTGGTGGAACAGTACGAACGCTCCGAGGGCCGCCACTCCACCGGCGGCATGGACGAGCTGTACAAGTACT
CCTCCGGACTCAGATCTGGAGGCTCCGGAGGCATGACTGAATATAAACTTGTGGTAGTTGGAGCTGTTGG
CGTAGGCAAGAGTGCCTTGACGATACAGCTAATTCAGAATCATTTTGTGGACGAATATGATCCAACAATA
GAGGATTCCTACAGGAAGCAAGTAGTAATTGATGGAGAAACCTGTCTCTTGGATATTCTCGACACAGCAG
GTCAAGAGGAGTACAGTGCAATGAGGGACCAGTACATGAGGACTGGGGAGGGCTTTCTTTGTGTATTTGC
CATAAATAATACTAAATCATTTGAAGATATTCACCATTATAGAGAACAAATTAAAAGAGTTAAGGACTCT
GAAGATGTACCTATGGTCCTAGTAGGAAATAAATGTGATTTGCCTTCTAGAACAGTAGACACAAAACAGG
CTCAGGACTTAGCAAGAAGTTATGGAATTCCTTTTATTGAAACATCAGCAAAGACAAGACAGAGAGTGGA
GGATGCTTTTTATACATTGGTGAGGGAGATCCGACAATACAGATTGAAAAAAATCAGCAAAGAAGAAAAG
ACTCCTGGCTGTGTGAAAATTAAAAAATGCATTATAATGTAAGGCGCGCCCTCGAGAGATCTCCCAGCTT
TCTTGTACAAAGTGGTTGATCCTCTCGAGCCTCTAGAACTATAGTGAGTCGTATTACGTAGATCCAGACA
TGATAAGATACATTGATGAGTTTGGACAAACCACAACTAGAATGCAGTGAAAAAAATGCTTTATTTGTGA
AATTTGTGATGCTATTGCTTTATTTGTAACCATTATAAGCTGCAATAAACAAGTTAACAACAACAATTGC
ATTCATTTTATGTTTCAGGTTCAGGGGGAGGTGTGGGAGGTTTTTTAATTCGCGGCCGCGGCGCCAATGC
ATTGGGCCCGGTACCCAGCTTTTGTTCCCTTTAGTGAGGGTTAATTGCGCGCTTGGCGTAATCATGGTCA
TAGCTGTTTCCTGTGTGAAATTGTTATCCGCTCACAATTCCACACAACATACGAGCCGGGAGCATAAAGT
GTAAAGCCTGGGGTGCCTAATGAGTGAGCTAACTCACATTAATTGCGTTGCGCTCACTGCCCGCTTTCCA
GTCGGGAAACCTGTCGTGCCAGCTGCATTAATGAATCGGCCAACGCGCGGGGAGAGGCGGTTTGCGTATT
GGGCGCTCTTCCGCTTCCTCGCTCACTGACTCGCTGCGCTCGGTCGTTCGGCTGCGGCGAGCGGTATCAG
CTCACTCAAAGGCGGTAATACGGTTATCCACAGAATCAGGGGATAACGCAGGAAAGAACATGTGAGCAAA
AGGCCAGCAAAAGGCCAGGAACCGTAAAAAGGCCGCGTTGCTGGCGTTTTTCCATAGGCTCCGCCCCCCT
GACGAGCATCACAAAAATCGACGCTCAAGTCAGAGGTGGCGAAACCCGACAGGACTATAAAGATACCAGG
CGTTTCCCCCTGGAAGCTCCCTCGTGCGCTCTCCTGTTCCGACCCTGCCGCTTACCGGATACCTGTCCGC
CTTTCTCCCTTCGGGAAGCGTGGCGCTTTCTCATAGCTCACGCTGTAGGTATCTCAGTTCGGTGTAGGTC
GTTCGCTCCAAGCTGGGCTGTGTGCACGAACCCCCCGTTCAGCCCGACCGCTGCGCCTTATCCGGTAACT
ATCGTCTTGAGTCCAACCCGGTAAGACACGACTTATCGCCACTGGCAGCAGCCACTGGTAACAGGATTAG
CAGAGCGAGGTATGTAGGCGGTGCTACAGAGTTCTTGAAGTGGTGGCCTAACTACGGCTACACTAGAAGA
ACAGTATTTGGTATCTGCGCTCTGCTGAAGCCAGTTACCTTCGGAAAAAGAGTTGGTAGCTCTTGATCCG
GCAAACAAACCACCGCTGGTAGCGGTGGTTTTTTTGTTTGCAAGCAGCAGATTACGCGCAGAAAAAAAGG
ATCTCAAGAAGATCCTTTGATCTTTTCTACGGGGTCTGACGCTCAGTGGAACGAAAACTCACGTTAAGGG
ATTTTGGTCATGAGATTATCAAAAAGGATCTTCACCTAGATCCTTTTAAATTAAAAATGAAGTTTTAAAT
CAATCTAAAGTATATATGAGTAAACTTGGTCTGACAGTTACCAATGCTTAATCAGTGAGGCACCTATCTC
AGCGATCTGTCTATTTCGTTCATCCATAGTTGCCTGACTCCCCGTCGTGTAGATAACTACGATACGGGAG
GGCTTACCATCTGGCCCCAGTGCTGCAATGATACCGCGAGACCCACGCTCACCGGCTCCAGATTTATCAG
CAATAAACCAGCCAGCCGGAAGGGCCGAGCGCAGAAGTGGTCCTGCAACTTTATCCGCCTCCATCCAGTC
TATTAATTGTTGCCGGGAAGCTAGAGTAAGTAGTTCGCCAGTTAATAGTTTGCGCAACGTTGTTGCCATT
GCTACAGGCATCGTGGTGTCACGCTCGTCGTTTGGTATGGCTTCATTCAGCTCCGGTTCCCAACGATCAA
GGCGAGTTACATGATCCCCCATGTTGTGCAAAAAAGCGGTTAGCTCCTTCGGTCCTCCGATCGTTGTCAG
AAGTAAGTTGGCCGCAGTGTTATCACTCATGGTTATGGCAGCACTGCATAATTCTCTTACTGTCATGCCA
TCCGTAAGATGCTTTTCTGTGACTGGTGAGTACTCAACCAAGTCATTCTGAGAATAGTGTATGCGGCGAC
CGAGTTGCTCTTGCCCGGCGTCAATACGGGATAATACCGCGCCACATAGCAGAACTTTAAAAGTGCTCAT
CATTGGAAAACGTTCTTCGGGGCGAAAACTCTCAAGGATCTTACCGCTGTTGAGATCCAGTTCGATGTAA
CCCACTCGTGCACCCAACTGATCTTCAGCATCTTTTACTTTCACCAGCGTTTCTGGGTGAGCAAAAACAG
GAAGGCAAAATGCCGCAAAAAAGGGAATAAGGGCGACACGGAAATGTTGAATACTCATACTCTTCCTTTT
TCAATATTATTGAAGCATTTATCAGGGTTATTGTCTCATGAGCGGATACATATTTGAATGTATTTAGAAA
AATAAACAAATAGGGGTTCCGCGCACATTTCCCCGAAAAGTGCCACCTAAATTGTAAGCGTTAATATTTT
GTTAAAATTCGCGTTAAATTTTTGTTAAATCAGCTCATTTTTTAACCAATAGGCCGAAATCGGCAAAATC
CCTTATAAATCAAAAGAATAGACCGAGATAGGGT
[37 nt withheld, positions 4165-4201]
AAAGAACGTGGACTCCAACGTCAAAGG
[49 nt withheld, positions 4229-4277]
T
[91 nt withheld, positions 4279-4369]
G
[124 nt withheld, positions 4371-4494]
CCCATTCGCCATTCAGGCTGCGCAACTGTTGGGAAGGGCGATCGGTGCGGGCCTCTTCGCTATTACGCCA
GTCGACCGCCAATTCAATATGGCGTATATGGACTCATGCCAATTCAATATGGTGGATCTGGACCTGTGCC
AATTCAATATGGCGTATATGGACTCGTGCCAATTCAATATGGTGGATCTGGACCCCAGCCAATTCAATAT
GGCGGACTTGGCACCATGCCAATTCAATATGGCGGACCTGGCACTGTGCCAACTGGGGAGGGGTCTACTT
GGCACGGTGCCAAGTTTGAGGAGGGGTCTTGGCCCTGTGCCAAGTCCGCCATATTGAATTGGCATGGTGC
CAATAATGGCGGCCATATTGGCTATATGCCAGGATCAATATATAGGCAATATCCAATATGGCCCTATGCC
AATATGGCTATTGGCCAGGTTCAATACTATGTATTGGCCCTATGCCATATAGTATTCCATATATGGGTTT
TCCTATTGACGTAGATAGCCCCTCCCAATGGGCGGTCCCATATACCATATATGGGGCTTCCTAATACCGC
CCATAGCCACTCCCCCATTGACGTCAATGGTCTCTATATATGGTCTTTCCTATTGACGTCATATGGGCGG
TCCTATTGACGTATATGGCGCCTCCCCCATTGACGTCAATTACGGTAAATGGCCCGCCTGGCTCAATGCC
CATTGACGTCAATAGGACCACCCACCATTGACGTCAATGGGATGGCTCATTGCCCATTCATATCCGTTCT
CACGCCCCCTATTGACGTCAATGACGGTAAATGGCCCACTTGGCAGTACATCAATATCTATTAATAGTAA
CTTGGCAAGTACATTACTATTGGAAGTACGCCAGGGTACATTGGCAGTACTCCCATTGACGTCAATGGCG
GTAAATGGCCCGCGATGGCTGCCAAGTACATCCCCATTGACGTCAATGGGGAGGGGCAATGACGCAAATG
GGCGTTCCATTGACGTAAATGGGCGGTAGGCGTGCCTAATGGGAGGTCTATATAAGCAATGCTCGTTTAG
GGAAC
